Addgene plasmid #216489: pcDNA3.1-HaloAKAR2.1-T2A-EGFP
Purpose: Expression of chemigenetic PKA biosensor (medium basal brightness, high dynamic range) and EGFP transfection marker in mammalian cells
Depositing lab: Jin Zhang. Publication: Far-red chemigenetic kinase biosensors enable multiplexed and super-resolved imaging of signaling networks. Frei MS, Sanchez SA, He X, Liu L, Schneider F, Wang Z, Hakozaki H, Li Y, Lyons AC, Rohm TV, Olefsky JM, Shi L, Schoneberg J, Fraser SE, Mehta S, Wang Y, Zhang J. Nat Biotechnol. 2025 Apr 21. doi: 10.1038/s41587-025-02642-8. PubMed 40258957.
Backbone
  Vector backbone: pcDNA3.1
  Vector type: Mammalian Expression
Growth in bacteria
  Bacterial resistance: Ampicillin, 100 μg/mL
  Growth temperature: 37°C
  Growth strain: DH5alpha
  Copy number: High Copy
Gene/Insert
  Gene/Insert name: HaloAKAR2.1
  Species: Synthetic
  Promoter: CMV
  Tag / fusion protein: T2A-EGFP (C terminal on insert)
  Cloning method: Gibson Cloning
  Sequencing primers: 5′ CMV forward; 3′ BGH reverse
Terms and licenses: Academic/Nonprofit Terms; Industry Terms: Not Available to Industry
How to cite: pcDNA3.1-HaloAKAR2.1-T2A-EGFP was a gift from Jin Zhang (Addgene plasmid # 216489 ; http://n2t.net/addgene:216489 ; RRID:Addgene_216489)
