[The description below was written by a language model from this plasmid's Addgene catalogue record and pLannotate feature annotations shown in this document.]
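Description:
pcDNA3.1-HaloAKAR2.1-T2A-EGFP is a 7.6 kb mammalian expression plasmid built on the pcDNA3.1 backbone. It delivers a chemigenetic protein kinase A (PKA) activity biosensor together with a green fluorescent transfection marker. It is propagated in E. coli at high copy from a ColE1/pUC-type origin under ampicillin selection (AmpR, β-lactamase). The backbone also carries an f1 origin and an SV40 promoter-driven neomycin phosphotransferase cassette with an SV40 poly(A) signal, which would allow G418 selection of transfected mammalian cells. Short annotations such as a truncated HIV-1 LTR fragment, a ble fragment and lac operon remnants appear to be small backbone-derived matches rather than functional payload.

The synthetic insert is transcribed from the human CMV immediate-early enhancer/promoter and terminated by the bGH polyadenylation signal; a T7 promoter lies just upstream of the coding region. The feature table shows HaloTag annotated as two adjacent fragments separated by a short gap, followed by a fragment of yeast RAD53. This layout is consistent with a HaloTag modified by an inserted or rearranged segment and coupled to a Rad53-derived phosphoamino acid-binding module, although the record does not describe the sensor architecture or name a PKA substrate motif. HaloTag covalently binds chloroalkane-linked dyes, so the readout depends on an added fluorogenic ligand, and the associated publication describes far-red sensors.

A T2A self-cleaving peptide links the sensor to EGFP at the C terminus, so both are produced from one transcript as separate proteins and EGFP marks the expressing cells. The depositor describes this variant as having medium basal brightness and high dynamic range. It is intended for live-cell imaging of PKA signalling, including multiplexed and super-resolution applications.
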