Features (pLannotate 1.2.2; 23 found; start..end, strand, type, name):
     28..80      -  misc_feature   bom (fragment): basis of mobility region from pBR322
    235..614     +  enhancer       CMV enhancer: human cytomegalovirus immediate early enhancer
    615..818     +  promoter       CMV promoter: human cytomegalovirus (CMV) immediate early promoter
    814..847     +  LTR            5' LTR (truncated) (fragment): truncated 5' long terminal repeat (LTR) from HIV-1
    863..881     +  promoter       T7 promoter: promoter for bacteriophage T7 RNA polymerase
    998..1450    +  CDS            HaloTag® (fragment): modified bacterial dehalogenase that forms covalent bonds with chloroalkane derivatives
   1508..1930    +  CDS            HaloTag® (fragment): modified bacterial dehalogenase that forms covalent bonds with chloroalkane derivatives
   1934..2368    +  CDS            RAD53 (fragment): RAD53_YEAST - Also known as MEC2, SAD1, SPK1. Experimental evidence at protein level: Swiss-Prot protein existence level 1. Controls S-phase checkpoint as well as G1 and G2 DNA damage checkpoints. Phosphorylates proteins on serine, threonine, and tyrosine. Prevents entry into anaphase and mitotic exit after DNA damage via regulation of the Polo kinase CDC5. Seems to be involved in the phosphorylation of RPH1. From Saccharomyces cerevisiae (strain ATCC 204508 / S288c) (Baker's yeast).
   2432..3148    +  CDS            EGFP: the original enhanced GFP (Yang et al., 1996) mammalian codon-optimized
   3225..3449    +  polyA_signal   bGH poly(A) signal: bovine growth hormone polyadenylation signal
   3453..3474    +  promoter       SV40 promoter (fragment): SV40 enhancer and early promoter
   3495..3923    +  rep_origin     f1 ori (sequence partly withheld): f1 bacteriophage origin of replication; arrow indicates direction of (+) strand synthesis
   3937..4266    +  promoter       SV40 promoter: SV40 enhancer and early promoter
   4333..5124    +  CDS            neo: KKA2_KLEPN - Also known as kan, nptII. Experimental evidence at protein level: Swiss-Prot protein existence level 1. Resistance to kanamycin, neomycin, paromomycin, ribostamycin, butirosin and gentamicin B. From Klebsiella pneumoniae.
   5148..5306    +  CDS            ble (fragment): BLE_KLEPN - Experimental evidence at protein level: Swiss-Prot protein existence level 1. Binding protein with a strong affinity to the bleomycin family of antibiotics. Binds to CL990; an antimitotic-antibiotic compound. From Klebsiella pneumoniae.
   5301..5422    +  polyA_signal   SV40 poly(A) signal: SV40 polyadenylation signal
   5495..5511    -  protein_bind   lac operator: The lac repressor binds to the lac operator to inhibit transcription in E. coli. This inhibition can be relieved by adding lactose or isopropyl-β-D-thiogalactopyranoside (IPTG). lac repressor encoded by lacI
   5519..5549    -  promoter       lac promoter: promoter for the E. coli lac operon
   5564..5585    -  protein_bind   CAP binding site: CAP binding activates transcription in the presence of cAMP. E. coli catabolite activator protein
   5598..5690    -  CDS            lacI (fragment): lac repressor; lacI; The lac repressor binds to the lac operator to inhibit transcription in E. coli. This inhibition can be relieved by adding lactose or isopropyl-β-D-thiogalactopyranoside (IPTG).
   5873..6461    -  rep_origin     ori: high-copy-number ColE1/pMB1/pBR322/pUC origin of replication
   6632..7492    -  CDS            AmpR: β-lactamase; bla; confers resistance to ampicillin, carbenicillin, and related antibiotics
   7493..7597    -  promoter       AmpR promoter: bla
>Addgene plasmid #216489 | pcDNA3.1-HaloAKAR2.1-T2A-EGFP | addgene full sequence | sequence record 431030 | Addgene NGS Result
GACGGATCGGGAGATCTCCCGATCCCCTATGGTGCACTCTCAGTACAATCTGCTCTGATGCCGCATAGTT
AAGCCAGTATCTGCTCCCTGCTTGTGTGTTGGAGGTCGCTGAGTAGTGCGCGAGCAAAATTTAAGCTACA
ACAAGGCAAGGCTTGACCGACAATTGCATGAAGAATCTGCTTAGGGTTAGGCGTTTTGCGCTGCTTCGCG
ATGTACGGGCCAGATATACGCGTTGACATTGATTATTGACTAGTTATTAATAGTAATCAATTACGGGGTC
ATTAGTTCATAGCCCATATATGGAGTTCCGCGTTACATAACTTACGGTAAATGGCCCGCCTGGCTGACCG
CCCAACGACCCCCGCCCATTGACGTCAATAATGACGTATGTTCCCATAGTAACGCCAATAGGGACTTTCC
ATTGACGTCAATGGGTGGAGTATTTACGGTAAACTGCCCACTTGGCAGTACATCAAGTGTATCATATGCC
AAGTACGCCCCCTATTGACGTCAATGACGGTAAATGGCCCGCCTGGCATTATGCCCAGTACATGACCTTA
TGGGACTTTCCTACTTGGCAGTACATCTACGTATTAGTCATCGCTATTACCATGGTGATGCGGTTTTGGC
AGTACATCAATGGGCGTGGATAGCGGTTTGACTCACGGGGATTTCCAAGTCTCCACCCCATTGACGTCAA
TGGGAGTTTGTTTTGGCACCAAAATCAACGGGACTTTCCAAAATGTCGTAACAACTCCGCCCCATTGACG
CAAATGGGCGGTAGGCGTGTACGGTGGGAGGTCTATATAAGCAGAGCTCTCTGGCTAACTAGAGAACCCA
CTGCTTACTGGCTTATCGAAATTAATACGACTCACTATAGGGAGACCCAAGCTGGCTAGCGTTTAAACTT
AAGCTTGCGGCCGCCACCGGATCCATGCTGCGTCGCGCCACCCTGGTGGACGGCGGCACCGGCGGCAGCG
AGCTCAGCATGCGGCGGGAGACCTTCCAGGCCTTCCGCACCACCGACGTCGGCCGCAAGCTGATCATCGA
TCAGAACGTTTTTATCGAGGGTACGCTGCCGATGGGTGTCGTCCGCCCGCTGACTGAAGTCGAGATGGAC
CATTACCGCGAGCCGTTCCTGAATCCTGTTGACCGCGAGCCACTGTGGCGCTTCCCAAACGAGCTGCCAA
TCGCCGGTGAGCCAGCGAACATCGTCGCGCTGGTCGAAGAATACATGGACTGGCTGCACCAGTCCCCTGT
CCCGAAGCTGCTGTTCTGGGGCACCCCAGGCGTTCTGATCCCACCGGCCGAAGCCGCTCGCCTGGCCAAA
AGCCTGCCTAACTGCAAGGCTGTGGACATCGGCCCGGGTCTGAATCTGCTGCAAGAAGACAACCCGGACC
TGATCGGCAGCGAGATCGCGCGCTGGCTGTCGACGCTCGAGATTTCCGGCGAGCCAACCACTGGAGGCAG
CGGAGGCACAGGAGGCAGCGGAGGCACAGGAGGCAGCATGGCAGAAATCGGTACTGGCTTTCCATTCGAC
CCCCATTATGTGGAAGTCCTGGGCGAGCGCATGCACTACGTCGATGTTGGTCCGCGCGATGGCACCCCTG
TGCTGTTCCTGCACGGTAACCCGACCTCCTCCTACGTGTGGCGCAACATCATCCCGCATGTTGCACCGAC
CCATCGCTGCATTGCTCCAGACCTGATCGGTATGGGCAAATCCGACAAACCAGACCTGGGTTATTTCTTC
GACGACCACGTCCGCTTCATGGATGCCTTCATCGAAGCCCTGGGTCTGGAAGAGGTCGTCCTGGTCATTC
ACGACTGGGGCTCCGCTCTGGGTTTCCACTGGGCCAAGCGCAATCCAGAGCGCGTCAAAGGTATTGCATT
TATGGAGTTCATCCGCCCTATCCCGACCTGGGACGAATGGACCATCAGCAAGTTTTCTCAAGAACAGATC
GGCGAAAACATTGTGTGCAGGGTCATTTGTACCACGGGTCAAATTCCCATCCGAGATTTGTCAGCTGATA
TTTCACAAGTGCTTAAGGAAAAACGATCCATAAAGAAAGTTTGGACATTTGGTAGAAACCCAGCCTGTGA
CTATCATTTAGGAAACATTTCAAGACTGTCAAATAAGCATTTCCAAATACTACTAGGAGAAGACGGTAAC
CTTTTATTGAATGACATTTCCACTAATGGGACCTGGTTAAATGGGCAAAAAGTCGAGAAGAACAGCAATC
AGTTACTGTCTCAAGGTGATGAAATAACCGTTGGTGTAGGCGTGGAATCAGATATTTTATCTCTGGTCAT
TTTCATAAACGACAAATTTAAGCAGTGCCTCGAGCAGAACAAAGTTGATCGCGGCCGCGGCAGTGGAGAG
GGCAGAGGAAGTCTGCTAACATGCGGTGACGTCGAGGAGAATCCTGGCCCAGTGAGCAAGGGCGAGGAGC
TGTTCACCGGGGTGGTGCCCATCCTGGTCGAGCTGGACGGCGACGTAAACGGCCACAAGTTCAGCGTGTC
CGGCGAGGGCGAGGGCGATGCCACCTACGGCAAGCTGACCCTGAAGTTCATCTGCACCACCGGCAAGCTG
CCCGTGCCCTGGCCCACCCTCGTGACCACCCTGACCTACGGCGTGCAGTGCTTCAGCCGCTACCCCGACC
ACATGAAGCAGCACGACTTCTTCAAGTCCGCCATGCCCGAAGGCTACGTCCAGGAGCGCACCATCTTCTT
CAAGGACGACGGCAACTACAAGACCCGCGCCGAGGTGAAGTTCGAGGGCGACACCCTGGTGAACCGCATC
GAGCTGAAGGGCATCGACTTCAAGGAGGACGGCAACATCCTGGGGCACAAGCTGGAGTACAACTACAACA
GCCACAACGTCTATATCATGGCCGACAAGCAGAAGAACGGCATCAAGGTGAACTTCAAGATCCGCCACAA
CATCGAGGACGGCAGCGTGCAGCTCGCCGACCACTACCAGCAGAACACCCCCATCGGCGACGGCCCCGTG
CTGCTGCCCGACAACCACTACCTGAGCACCCAGTCCGCCCTGAGCAAAGACCCCAACGAGAAGCGCGATC
ACATGGTCCTGCTGGAGTTCGTGACCGCCGCCGGGATCACTCTCGGCATGGACGAGCTGTACAAGTAAGA
ATTCTGCAGATATCCAGCACAGTGGCGGCCGCTCGAGTCTAGAGGGCCCGTTTAAACCCGCTGATCAGCC
TCGACTGTGCCTTCTAGTTGCCAGCCATCTGTTGTTTGCCCCTCCCCCGTGCCTTCCTTGACCCTGGAAG
GTGCCACTCCCACTGTCCTTTCCTAATAAAATGAGGAAATTGCATCGCATTGTCTGAGTAGGTGTCATTC
TATTCTGGGGGGTGGGGTGGGGCAGGACAGCAAGGGGGAGGATTGGGAAGACAATAGCAGGCATGCTGGG
GATGCGGTGGGCTCTATGGCTTCTGAGGCGGAAAGAACCAGCTGGGGCTCTAGGGGGTATCCCC
[124 nt withheld, positions 3495-3618]
C
[91 nt withheld, positions 3620-3710]
A
[49 nt withheld, positions 3712-3760]
CCTTTGACGTTGGAGTCCACGTTCTTT
[37 nt withheld, positions 3788-3824]
ACCCTATCTCGGTCTATTCTTTTGATTTATAAGGGATTTTGCCGATTTCGGCCTATTGGTTAAAAAATGA
GCTGATTTAACAAAAATTTAACGCGAATTAATTCTGTGGAATGTGTGTCAGTTAGGGTGTGGAAAGTCCC
CAGGCTCCCCAGCAGGCAGAAGTATGCAAAGCATGCATCTCAATTAGTCAGCAACCAGGTGTGGAAAGTC
CCCAGGCTCCCCAGCAGGCAGAAGTATGCAAAGCATGCATCTCAATTAGTCAGCAACCATAGTCCCGCCC
CTAACTCCGCCCATCCCGCCCCTAACTCCGCCCAGTTCCGCCCATTCTCCGCCCCATGGCTGACTAATTT
TTTTTATTTATGCAGAGGCCGAGGCCGCCTCTGCCTCTGAGCTATTCCAGAAGTAGTGAGGAGGCTTTTT
TGGAGGCCTAGGCTTTTGCAAAAAGCTCCCGGGAGCTTGTATATCCATTTTCGGATCTGATCAAGAGACA
GGATGAGGATCGTTTCGCATGATTGAACAAGATGGATTGCACGCAGGTTCTCCGGCCGCTTGGGTGGAGA
GGCTATTCGGCTATGACTGGGCACAACAGACAATCGGCTGCTCTGATGCCGCCGTGTTCCGGCTGTCAGC
GCAGGGGCGCCCGGTTCTTTTTGTCAAGACCGACCTGTCCGGTGCCCTGAATGAACTGCAGGACGAGGCA
GCGCGGCTATCGTGGCTGGCCACGACGGGCGTTCCTTGCGCAGCTGTGCTCGACGTTGTCACTGAAGCGG
GAAGGGACTGGCTGCTATTGGGCGAAGTGCCGGGGCAGGATCTCCTGTCATCTCACCTTGCTCCTGCCGA
GAAAGTATCCATCATGGCTGATGCAATGCGGCGGCTGCATACGCTTGATCCGGCTACCTGCCCATTCGAC
CACCAAGCGAAACATCGCATCGAGCGAGCACGTACTCGGATGGAAGCCGGTCTTGTCGATCAGGATGATC
TGGACGAAGAGCATCAGGGGCTCGCGCCAGCCGAACTGTTCGCCAGGCTCAAGGCGCGCATGCCCGACGG
CGAGGATCTCGTCGTGACCCATGGCGATGCCTGCTTGCCGAATATCATGGTGGAAAATGGCCGCTTTTCT
GGATTCATCGACTGTGGCCGGCTGGGTGTGGCGGACCGCTATCAGGACATAGCGTTGGCTACCCGTGATA
TTGCTGAAGAGCTTGGCGGCGAATGGGCTGACCGCTTCCTCGTGCTTTACGGTATCGCCGCTCCCGATTC
GCAGCGCATCGCCTTCTATCGCCTTCTTGACGAGTTCTTCTGAGCGGGACTCTGGGGTTCGAAATGACCG
ACCAAGCGACGCCCAACCTGCCATCACGAGATTTCGATTCCACCGCCGCCTTCTATGAAAGGTTGGGCTT
CGGAATCGTTTTCCGGGACGCCGGCTGGATGATCCTCCAGCGCGGGGATCTCATGCTGGAGTTCTTCGCC
CACCCCAACTTGTTTATTGCAGCTTATAATGGTTACAAATAAAGCAATAGCATCACAAATTTCACAAATA
AAGCATTTTTTTCACTGCATTCTAGTTGTGGTTTGTCCAAACTCATCAATGTATCTTATCATGTCTGTAT
ACCGTCGACCTCTAGCTAGAGCTTGGCGTAATCATGGTCATAGCTGTTTCCTGTGTGAAATTGTTATCCG
CTCACAATTCCACACAACATACGAGCCGGAAGCATAAAGTGTAAAGCCTGGGGTGCCTAATGAGTGAGCT
AACTCACATTAATTGCGTTGCGCTCACTGCCCGCTTTCCAGTCGGGAAACCTGTCGTGCCAGCTGCATTA
ATGAATCGGCCAACGCGCGGGGAGAGGCGGTTTGCGTATTGGGCGCTCTTCCGCTTCCTCGCTCACTGAC
TCGCTGCGCTCGGTCGTTCGGCTGCGGCGAGCGGTATCAGCTCACTCAAAGGCGGTAATACGGTTATCCA
CAGAATCAGGGGATAACGCAGGAAAGAACATGTGAGCAAAAGGCCAGCAAAAGGCCAGGAACCGTAAAAA
GGCCGCGTTGCTGGCGTTTTTCCATAGGCTCCGCCCCCCTGACGAGCATCACAAAAATCGACGCTCAAGT
CAGAGGTGGCGAAACCCGACAGGACTATAAAGATACCAGGCGTTTCCCCCTGGAAGCTCCCTCGTGCGCT
CTCCTGTTCCGACCCTGCCGCTTACCGGATACCTGTCCGCCTTTCTCCCTTCGGGAAGCGTGGCGCTTTC
TCATAGCTCACGCTGTAGGTATCTCAGTTCGGTGTAGGTCGTTCGCTCCAAGCTGGGCTGTGTGCACGAA
CCCCCCGTTCAGCCCGACCGCTGCGCCTTATCCGGTAACTATCGTCTTGAGTCCAACCCGGTAAGACACG
ACTTATCGCCACTGGCAGCAGCCACTGGTAACAGGATTAGCAGAGCGAGGTATGTAGGCGGTGCTACAGA
GTTCTTGAAGTGGTGGCCTAACTACGGCTACACTAGAAGAACAGTATTTGGTATCTGCGCTCTGCTGAAG
CCAGTTACCTTCGGAAAAAGAGTTGGTAGCTCTTGATCCGGCAAACAAACCACCGCTGGTAGCGGTGGTT
TTTTTGTTTGCAAGCAGCAGATTACGCGCAGAAAAAAAGGATCTCAAGAAGATCCTTTGATCTTTTCTAC
GGGGTCTGACGCTCAGTGGAACGAAAACTCACGTTAAGGGATTTTGGTCATGAGATTATCAAAAAGGATC
TTCACCTAGATCCTTTTAAATTAAAAATGAAGTTTTAAATCAATCTAAAGTATATATGAGTAAACTTGGT
CTGACAGTTACCAATGCTTAATCAGTGAGGCACCTATCTCAGCGATCTGTCTATTTCGTTCATCCATAGT
TGCCTGACTCCCCGTCGTGTAGATAACTACGATACGGGAGGGCTTACCATCTGGCCCCAGTGCTGCAATG
ATACCGCGAGACCCACGCTCACCGGCTCCAGATTTATCAGCAATAAACCAGCCAGCCGGAAGGGCCGAGC
GCAGAAGTGGTCCTGCAACTTTATCCGCCTCCATCCAGTCTATTAATTGTTGCCGGGAAGCTAGAGTAAG
TAGTTCGCCAGTTAATAGTTTGCGCAACGTTGTTGCCATTGCTACAGGCATCGTGGTGTCACGCTCGTCG
TTTGGTATGGCTTCATTCAGCTCCGGTTCCCAACGATCAAGGCGAGTTACATGATCCCCCATGTTGTGCA
AAAAAGCGGTTAGCTCCTTCGGTCCTCCGATCGTTGTCAGAAGTAAGTTGGCCGCAGTGTTATCACTCAT
GGTTATGGCAGCACTGCATAATTCTCTTACTGTCATGCCATCCGTAAGATGCTTTTCTGTGACTGGTGAG
TACTCAACCAAGTCATTCTGAGAATAGTGTATGCGGCGACCGAGTTGCTCTTGCCCGGCGTCAATACGGG
ATAATACCGCGCCACATAGCAGAACTTTAAAAGTGCTCATCATTGGAAAACGTTCTTCGGGGCGAAAACT
CTCAAGGATCTTACCGCTGTTGAGATCCAGTTCGATGTAACCCACTCGTGCACCCAACTGATCTTCAGCA
TCTTTTACTTTCACCAGCGTTTCTGGGTGAGCAAAAACAGGAAGGCAAAATGCCGCAAAAAAGGGAATAA
GGGCGACACGGAAATGTTGAATACTCATACTCTTCCTTTTTCAATATTATTGAAGCATTTATCAGGGTTA
TTGTCTCATGAGCGGATACATATTTGAATGTATTTAGAAAAATAAACAAATAGGGGTTCCGCGCACATTT
CCCCGAAAAGTGCCACCTGACGTC
